Addgene plasmid #50882: pcDNA3.1 Flag YFP hNKCC1 F728C (NT502)
Purpose: Expresses human NKCC1 F728C mutant with an N-terminal 3xFLAG-YFP tag in mammalian cells. cDNA is synthetic, containing convenient restriction sites.
Depositing lab: Biff Forbush. Depositing organization: Yale University.
Backbone
  Vector backbone: pcDNA 3.1 neo
  Backbone manufacturer: Life Technologies
  Backbone size w/o insert (bp): 5316
  Vector type: Mammalian Expression
  Selectable markers: Neomycin (select with G418)
Growth in bacteria
  Bacterial resistance: Ampicillin, 100 μg/mL
  Growth temperature: 37°C
  Growth strain: DH5alpha
  Copy number: High Copy
Gene/Insert
  Gene/Insert name: human NKCC1 (synthetic) (alt names: Slc12A2 (synthetic); Na-K-Cl cotransporter)
  Species: H. sapiens (human), Synthetic
  Insert size (bp): 4479
  Mutation: F728C in hNKCC1 in NT17
  Entrez Gene: SLC12A2 (a.k.a. BSC, BSC-2, BSC2, CCC1, KILQS, NKCC1, PPP1R141)
  Promoter: CMV
  Tag / fusion protein: 3x Flag (N terminal on insert); YFP (N terminal on insert)
  Cloning method: Restriction Enzyme; 5′ cloning site NheI (not destroyed); 3′ cloning site PmeI (not destroyed)
  Sequencing primers: 5′ CMV-F; 3′ BGH-rev
Terms and licenses: Academic/Nonprofit Terms; Industry Terms: Not Available to Industry
Depositor comments: Plasmid constructed from pcDNA3.1 Flag YFP hNKCC1 WT (NT17). See Addgene plasmid# 49085 (http://www.addgene.org/49085/) for plasmid map of wild-type construct.
How to cite: pcDNA3.1 Flag YFP hNKCC1 F728C (NT502) was a gift from Biff Forbush (Addgene plasmid # 50882 ; http://n2t.net/addgene:50882 ; RRID:Addgene_50882)
