[The description below was written by a language model from this plasmid's Addgene catalogue record and pLannotate feature annotations shown in this document.]
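Description:
pcDNA3.1 Flag YFP hNKCC1 F728C (NT502) is a mammalian expression plasmid of about 9.8 kb built on the pcDNA3.1 neo backbone. It is propagated in E. coli through a high-copy ColE1/pUC-type origin with ampicillin selection from the AmpR (β-lactamase) cassette, and it also carries an f1 origin. For selection in mammalian cells, an SV40 enhancer/early promoter drives the neomycin phosphotransferase gene, terminated by an SV40 poly(A) signal, which allows G418 selection of stable transfectants. The automated annotation also flags short fragments (ble, lacI, bom, a truncated HIV-1 LTR, and lac promoter/operator elements). These are small backbone remnants or sequence-similarity hits rather than functional parts of the design.

The payload is one open reading frame transcribed from the CMV immediate-early enhancer/promoter and terminated by the bovine growth hormone poly(A) signal. A T7 promoter lies just upstream of the coding region. The frame begins with a 3xFLAG epitope, continues into a yellow fluorescent protein (annotated from the sequence as the mCitrine variant), and then runs into full-length human NKCC1 (SLC12A2), the electroneutral Na-K-Cl cotransporter involved in ion balance and cell volume regulation. The cDNA is synthetic, designed with convenient restriction sites to make mutagenesis and subcloning easier, and it sits between retained NheI and PmeI sites. This version carries the F728C substitution and was derived from the corresponding wild-type construct (NT17). The N-terminal tags allow immunodetection or purification via FLAG and fluorescence monitoring of expression and localization. The record does not state the specific experimental reason for the cysteine substitution at position 728.
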