Features (pLannotate 1.2.2; 22 found; start..end, strand, type, name):
     31..96      +  CDS            3xFLAG: three tandem FLAG® epitope tags, followed by an enterokinase cleavage site
    109..822     +  CDS            mCitrine: mCitrine is a basic (constitutively fluorescent) yellow fluorescent protein published in 2001, derived from Aequorea victoria.
    829..4464    +  CDS            SLC12A2: S12A2_HUMAN - Also known as NKCC1. Experimental evidence at protein level: Swiss-Prot protein existence level 1. Cation-chloride cotransporter which mediates the electroneutral transport of chloride, potassium and/or sodium ions across the membrane. Plays a vital role in the regulation of ionic balance and cell volume. From Homo sapiens (Human).
   4501..4725    +  polyA_signal   bGH poly(A) signal: bovine growth hormone polyadenylation signal
   4729..4750    +  promoter       SV40 promoter (fragment): SV40 enhancer and early promoter
   4771..5199    +  rep_origin     f1 ori (sequence partly withheld): f1 bacteriophage origin of replication; arrow indicates direction of (+) strand synthesis
   5213..5542    +  promoter       SV40 promoter: SV40 enhancer and early promoter
   5609..6400    +  CDS            neo: KKA2_KLEPN - Also known as kan, nptII. Experimental evidence at protein level: Swiss-Prot protein existence level 1. Resistance to kanamycin, neomycin, paromomycin, ribostamycin, butirosin and gentamicin B. From Klebsiella pneumoniae.
   6424..6582    +  CDS            ble (fragment): BLE_KLEPN - Experimental evidence at protein level: Swiss-Prot protein existence level 1. Binding protein with a strong affinity to the bleomycin family of antibiotics. Binds to CL990; an antimitotic-antibiotic compound. From Klebsiella pneumoniae.
   6577..6698    +  polyA_signal   SV40 poly(A) signal: SV40 polyadenylation signal
   6771..6787    -  protein_bind   lac operator: The lac repressor binds to the lac operator to inhibit transcription in E. coli. This inhibition can be relieved by adding lactose or isopropyl-β-D-thiogalactopyranoside (IPTG). lac repressor encoded by lacI
   6795..6825    -  promoter       lac promoter: promoter for the E. coli lac operon
   6840..6861    -  protein_bind   CAP binding site: CAP binding activates transcription in the presence of cAMP. E. coli catabolite activator protein
   6874..6966    -  CDS            lacI (fragment): lac repressor; lacI; The lac repressor binds to the lac operator to inhibit transcription in E. coli. This inhibition can be relieved by adding lactose or isopropyl-β-D-thiogalactopyranoside (IPTG).
   7149..7734    -  rep_origin     ori: high-copy-number ColE1/pMB1/pBR322/pUC origin of replication
   7905..8765    -  CDS            AmpR: β-lactamase; bla; confers resistance to ampicillin, carbenicillin, and related antibiotics
   8766..8870    -  promoter       AmpR promoter: bla
   8929..8981    -  misc_feature   bom (fragment): basis of mobility region from pBR322
   9136..9515    +  enhancer       CMV enhancer: human cytomegalovirus immediate early enhancer
   9516..9719    +  promoter       CMV promoter: human cytomegalovirus (CMV) immediate early promoter
   9715..9748    +  LTR            5' LTR (truncated) (fragment): truncated 5' long terminal repeat (LTR) from HIV-1
   9764..9782    +  promoter       T7 promoter: promoter for bacteriophage T7 RNA polymerase
>Addgene plasmid #50882 | pcDNA3.1 Flag YFP hNKCC1 F728C (NT502) | depositor full sequence | sequence record 76355 | Full Sequence
GCTAGCCCGGGCACGGCCGCCACCATGGGAGACTACAAAGACCATGACGGTGATTATAAAGATCACGACA
TCGACTACAAGGATGACGATGACAAGGGTGACCCTACCGTCAGCAAGGGCGAGGAGCTGTTCACCGGGGT
GGTGCCCATCCTGGTCGAGCTGGACGGCGACGTAAACGGCCACAAGTTCAGCGTGTCCGGCGAGGGCGAG
GGCGATGCCACCTACGGCAAGCTGACCCTGAAGTTCATCTGCACCACCGGCAAGCTGCCCGTGCCCTGGC
CCACCCTCGTGACCACCTTCGGCTACGGCCTGATGTGCTTCGCCCGCTACCCCGACCACATGAAGCAGCA
CGACTTCTTCAAGTCCGCCATGCCCGAAGGCTACGTCCAGGAGCGCACCATCTTCTTCAAGGACGACGGC
AACTACAAGACCCGCGCCGAGGTGAAGTTCGAGGGCGACACCCTGGTGAACCGCATCGAGCTGAAGGGCA
TCGACTTCAAGGAGGACGGCAACATCCTAGGGCACAAGCTGGAGTACAACTACAACAGCCACAACGTTTA
TATCATGGCCGACAAGCAGAAGAACGGCATCAAGGTGAACTTCAAGATCCGCCACAACATCGAGGACGGC
AGCGTGCAGCTCGCCGACCACTACCAGCAGAACACCCCCATCGGCGACGGCCCCGTGCTGCTGCCCGACA
ACCACTACCTGAGCTACCAGTCCAAACTGAGCAAAGACCCCAACGAGAAGCGCGATCACATGGTCCTGCT
GGAGTTCGTGACCGCCGCCGGGATCACTCTCGGCATGGACGAGCTCTACAAGGGTGACCTGGAGCCGAGG
CCCACGGCTCCTAGCTCCGGCGCGCCAGGCCTCGCCGGAGTCGGCGAAACGCCGAGCGCCGCTGCGCTGG
CCGCAGCCAGGGTGGAACTGCCCGGAACCGCTGTGCCCTCGGTGCCGGAGGATGCTGCGCCCGCGAGCCG
GGACGGGGGCGGGGTCCGCGATGAGGGACCAGCCGCCGCCGGTGACGGCCTGGGCAGACCCTTGGGGCCT
ACCCCGAGCCAGAGCCGTTTCCAGGTGGACCTCGTTTCCGAGAACGCAGGGCGGGCTGCTGCTGCGGCGG
CGGCGGCTGCTGCGGCCGCCGCCGCTGCTGGTGCCGGGGCGGGGGCCAAGCAGACTCCTGCCGACGGGGA
AGCCAGCGGCGAGAGCGAGCCAGCTAAAGGCAGCGAGGAAGCCAAAGGCCGCTTCCGCGTTAACTTCGTA
GATCCTGCTGCCAGCTCGTCCGCAGAAGATAGCCTGTCAGATGCCGCCGGGGTCGGAGTCGATGGACCCA
ACGTGAGCTTCCAGAACGGCGGGGACACGGTACTGAGCGAGGGCAGCAGCCTCCATTCCGGTGGCGGCGG
CGGCTCCGGCCACCACCAGCACTACTATTATGATACCCACACCAACACCTACTATCTGCGCACCTTCGGC
CACAACACAATGGACGCGGTACCCAGGATCGACCACTACCGGCACACAGCCGCGCAGCTCGGCGAGAAGC
TGCTCCGGCCTAGCCTGGCCGAGCTGCATGACGAGCTGGAAAAGGAACCTTTTGAGGATGGCTTTGCAAA
TGGGGAAGAAAGCACTCCAACACGTGATGCTGTGGTCACGTACACGGCCGAAAGTAAAGGAGTCGTGAAG
TTTGGCTGGATCAAGGGTGTACTAGTACGTTGTATGTTAAACATTTGGGGTGTGATGCTTTTCATTCGTC
TCTCATGGATTGTGGGACAAGCTGGAATTGGTCTATCAGTCCTTGTAATAATGATGGCTACTGTTGTGAC
AACTATCACAGGATTGTCCACTAGCGCCATCGCAACTAATGGATTTGTAAGGGGAGGCGGCGCATATTAT
TTAATATCTAGAAGTCTAGGGCCTGAATTTGGTGGTGCCATTGGTCTAATCTTCGCCTTTGCCAACGCTG
TTGCTGTTGCTATGTATGTGGTTGGATTTGCAGAAACCGTGGTGGAGTTGCTGAAAGAACATTCCATTCT
TATGATAGATGAAATCAATGACATCCGGATTATTGGAGCCATTACAGTCGTGATTCTTTTAGGTATCTCA
GTAGCCGGTATGGAGTGGGAAGCAAAAGCTCAGATTGTTCTTTTGGTGATCCTACTTCTTGCTATTGGTG
ATTTCGTCATAGGAACATTTATCCCACTCGAGAGCAAGAAGCCAAAAGGGTTTTTTGGCTATAAATCTGA
AATCTTTAATGAGAACTTTGGCCCCGATTTTCGAGAAGAAGAAACTTTCTTTTCTGTATTTGCCATCTTT
TTTCCTGCTGCAACTGGAATTCTGGCTGGCGCAAATATCTCAGGTGATCTTGCAGATCCTCAGTCAGCCA
TACCCAAAGGAACACTCCTAGCCATTTTAATTACTACATTGGTTTATGTAGGAATTGCCGTGTCTGTAGG
TTCTTGTGTCGTACGCGATGCCACTGGTAATGTTAATGACACTATCGTAACAGAGCTAACAAACTGTACT
AGCGCAGCCTGCAAATTAAACTTTGATTTTTCATCTTGTGAATCCAGTCCTTGTAGCTACGGCCTAATGA
ACAACTTTCAGGTAATGAGTATGGTGTCAGGATTTACACCACTAATTTCCGCGGGCATATTCTCTGCCAC
TCTTTCTAGCGCATTAGCATCCCTAGTGAGTGCTCCCAAGATATTTCAGGCCCTATGTAAAGACAACATC
TACCCCGCTTTCCAGATGTTTGCTAAAGGTTATGGGAAAAATAATGAGCCATTACGTGGCTACATCTTAA
CATTCTTAATTGCACTTGGATTCATCTTAATTGCCGAACTGAATGTTATTGCACCAATTATCTCAAACTT
CTTCCTTGCCAGCTATGCCCTCATCAATTTTTCAGTATTCCATGCTTCACTGGCAAAAAGCCCAGGATGG
CGACCGGCATTTAAATACTACAATATGTGGATCTCACTTCTTGGAGCAATTCTTTGTTGCATAGTAATGT
GTGTCATTAACTGGTGGGCTGCTTTGCTAACCTACGTGATAGTCCTTGGTCTCTATATTTATGTTACCTA
CAAAAAACCCGATGTGAATTGGGGATCCTCTACACAAGCCCTGACTTACCTCAATGCCCTGCAACATAGT
ATTAGGCTTTCTGGCGTGGAGGACCATGTGAAAAACTTTAGGCCACAGTGTCTTGTTATGACAGGAGCGC
CAAACTCACGGCCGGCCTTACTTCATCTTGTTCACGATTTCACAAAAAATGTTGGTTTGATGATCTGTGG
ACACGTACACATGGGACCACGCAGACAAGCCATGAAAGAAATGTCCATCGACCAAGCCAAATATCAGCGC
TGGCTTATTAAGAACAAAATGAAGGCTTTTTATGCACCAGTACATGCAGATGACCTCAGAGAAGGGGCCC
AATACTTGATGCAGGCTGCTGGCCTGGGCCGTATGAAGCCAAACACACTAGTCCTTGGATTTAAGAAAGA
TTGGTTGCAAGCAGATATGAGGGATGTGGATATGTACATAAACTTATTTCACGATGCTTTTGACATACAA
TATGGCGTAGTGGTTATTCGCCTAAAAGAAGGTCTGGATATTAGTCACCTGCAGGGACAAGAAGAATTAT
TGTCATCACAAGAGAAATCTCCTGGCACCAAGGATGTCGTAGTAAGTGTGGAATATAGTAAAAAGTCCGA
TTTAGATACTTCGAAACCCCTCAGTGAAAAACCAATTACCCATAAAGTCGAGGAAGAAGATGGCAAGACT
GCAACTCAACCACTGTTGAAAAAAGAATCCAAAGGCCCTATTGTGCCTTTGAATGTAGCTGACCAAAAGC
TTCTTGAAGCTAGTACACAGTTTCAGAAAAAACAAGGAAAGAATACTATTGATGTCTGGTGGCTTTTTGA
TGACGGAGGTCTGACCTTATTGATACCTTACCTTCTGACGACCAAGAAAAAATGGAAAGACTGTAAGATC
AGAGTATTCATTGGTGGAAAGATAAACAGAATAGACCATGACCGGAGAGCGATGGCTACTTTACTGAGCA
AGTTCAGAATCGATTTTTCTGACATCATGGTTCTAGGAGACATCAATACCAAACCAAAGAAAGAAAACAT
TATAGCTTTCGAGGAAATCATTGAGCCATACAGACTTCACGAAGATGATAAAGAGCAAGATATCGCAGAT
AAAATGAAAGAAGATGAACCCTGGCGAATAACAGATAATGAATTGGAGCTGTATAAGACCAAGACATACC
GGCAGATCAGGTTAAATGAGTTATTAAAGGAACATTCAAGCACAGCTAACATTATTGTGATGAGTTTACC
GGTCGCACGAAAGGGTGCCGTTTCTAGTGCTCTCTACATGGCATGGTTAGAAGCACTATCTAAGGATCTA
CCACCAATCCTACTAGTTCGTGGGAATCATCAGAGTGTCCTTACCTTCTATTCATAATTAATTAAGTTTA
AACCCGCTGATCAGCCTCGACTGTGCCTTCTAGTTGCCAGCCATCTGTTGTTTGCCCCTCCCCCGTGCCT
TCCTTGACCCTGGAAGGTGCCACTCCCACTGTCCTTTCCTAATAAAATGAGGAAATTGCATCGCATTGTC
TGAGTAGGTGTCATTCTATTCTGGGGGGTGGGGTGGGGCAGGACAGCAAGGGGGAGGATTGGGAAGACAA
TAGCAGGCATGCTGGGGATGCGGTGGGCTCTATGGCTTCTGAGGCGGAAAGAACCAGCTGGGGCTCTAGG
GGGTATCCCC
[124 nt withheld, positions 4771-4894]
C
[91 nt withheld, positions 4896-4986]
A
[49 nt withheld, positions 4988-5036]
CCTTTGACGTTGGAGTCCACGTTCTTT
[37 nt withheld, positions 5064-5100]
ACCCTATCTCGGTCTATTCTTTTGATTTATAAGGGATTTTGCCGATTTCGGCCTATTGGTTAAAAAATGA
GCTGATTTAACAAAAATTTAACGCGAATTAATTCTGTGGAATGTGTGTCAGTTAGGGTGTGGAAAGTCCC
CAGGCTCCCCAGCAGGCAGAAGTATGCAAAGCATGCATCTCAATTAGTCAGCAACCAGGTGTGGAAAGTC
CCCAGGCTCCCCAGCAGGCAGAAGTATGCAAAGCATGCATCTCAATTAGTCAGCAACCATAGTCCCGCCC
CTAACTCCGCCCATCCCGCCCCTAACTCCGCCCAGTTCCGCCCATTCTCCGCCCCATGGCTGACTAATTT
TTTTTATTTATGCAGAGGCCGAGGCCGCCTCTGCCTCTGAGCTATTCCAGAAGTAGTGAGGAGGCTTTTT
TGGAGGCCTAGGCTTTTGCAAAAAGCTCCCGGGAGCTTGTATATCCATTTTCGGATCTGATCAAGAGACA
GGATGAGGATCGTTTCGCATGATTGAACAAGATGGATTGCACGCAGGTTCTCCGGCCGCTTGGGTGGAGA
GGCTATTCGGCTATGACTGGGCACAACAGACAATCGGCTGCTCTGATGCCGCCGTGTTCCGGCTGTCAGC
GCAGGGGCGCCCGGTTCTTTTTGTCAAGACCGACCTGTCCGGTGCCCTGAATGAACTGCAGGACGAGGCA
GCGCGGCTATCGTGGCTGGCCACGACGGGCGTTCCTTGCGCAGCTGTGCTCGACGTTGTCACTGAAGCGG
GAAGGGACTGGCTGCTATTGGGCGAAGTGCCGGGGCAGGATCTCCTGTCATCTCACCTTGCTCCTGCCGA
GAAAGTATCCATCATGGCTGATGCAATGCGGCGGCTGCATACGCTTGATCCGGCTACCTGCCCATTCGAC
CACCAAGCGAAACATCGCATCGAGCGAGCACGTACTCGGATGGAAGCCGGTCTTGTCGATCAGGATGATC
TGGACGAAGAGCATCAGGGGCTCGCGCCAGCCGAACTGTTCGCCAGGCTCAAGGCGCGCATGCCCGACGG
CGAGGATCTCGTCGTGACCCATGGCGATGCCTGCTTGCCGAATATCATGGTGGAAAATGGCCGCTTTTCT
GGATTCATCGACTGTGGCCGGCTGGGTGTGGCGGACCGCTATCAGGACATAGCGTTGGCTACCCGTGATA
TTGCTGAAGAGCTTGGCGGCGAATGGGCTGACCGCTTCCTCGTGCTTTACGGTATCGCCGCTCCCGATTC
GCAGCGCATCGCCTTCTATCGCCTTCTTGACGAGTTCTTCTGAGCGGGACTCTGGGGTTCGAAATGACCG
ACCAAGCGACGCCCAACCTGCCATCACGAGATTTCGATTCCACCGCCGCCTTCTATGAAAGGTTGGGCTT
CGGAATCGTTTTCCGGGACGCCGGCTGGATGATCCTCCAGCGCGGGGATCTCATGCTGGAGTTCTTCGCC
CACCCCAACTTGTTTATTGCAGCTTATAATGGTTACAAATAAAGCAATAGCATCACAAATTTCACAAATA
AAGCATTTTTTTCACTGCATTCTAGTTGTGGTTTGTCCAAACTCATCAATGTATCTTATCATGTCTGTAT
ACCGTCGACCTCTAGCTAGAGCTTGGCGTAATCATGGTCATAGCTGTTTCCTGTGTGAAATTGTTATCCG
CTCACAATTCCACACAACATACGAGCCGGAAGCATAAAGTGTAAAGCCTGGGGTGCCTAATGAGTGAGCT
AACTCACATTAATTGCGTTGCGCTCACTGCCCGCTTTCCAGTCGGGAAACCTGTCGTGCCAGCTGCATTA
ATGAATCGGCCAACGCGCGGGGAGAGGCGGTTTGCGTATTGGGCGCTCTTCCGCTTCCTCGCTCACTGAC
TCGCTGCGCTCGGTCGTTCGGCTGCGGCGAGCGGTATCAGCTCACTCAAAGGCGGTAATACGGTTATCCA
CAGAATCAGGGGATAACGCAGGAAAGAACATGTGAGCAAAAGGCCAGCAAAAGGCCAGGAACCGTAAAAA
GGCCGCGTTGCTGGCGTTTTTCCATAGGCTCCGCCCCCCTGACGAGCATCACAAAAATCGACGCTCAAGT
CAGAGGTGGCGAAACCCGACAGGACTATAAAGATACCAGGCGTTTCCCCCTGGAAGCTCCCTCGTGCGCT
CTCCTGTTCCGACCCTGCCGCTTACCGGATACCTGTCCGCCTTTCTCCCTTCGGGAAGCGTGGCGCTTTC
TCATAGCTCACGCTGTAGGTATCTCAGTTCGGTGTAGGTCGTTCGCTCCAAGCTGGGCTGTGTGCACGAA
CCCCCCGTTCAGCCCGACCGCTGCGCCTTATCCGGTAACTATCGTCTTGAGTCCAACCCGGTAAGACACG
ACTTATCGCCACTGGCAGCAGCCACTGGTAACAGGATTAGCAGAGCGAGGTATGTAGGCGGTGCTACAGA
GTTCTTGAAGTGGTGGCCTAACTACGGCTACACTAGAAGAACAGTATTTGGTATCTGCGCTCTGCTGAAG
CCAGTTACCTTCGGAAAAAGAGTTGGTAGCTCTTGATCCGGCAAACAAACCACCGCTGGTAGCGGTTTTT
TTGTTTGCAAGCAGCAGATTACGCGCAGAAAAAAAGGATCTCAAGAAGATCCTTTGATCTTTTCTACGGG
GTCTGACGCTCAGTGGAACGAAAACTCACGTTAAGGGATTTTGGTCATGAGATTATCAAAAAGGATCTTC
ACCTAGATCCTTTTAAATTAAAAATGAAGTTTTAAATCAATCTAAAGTATATATGAGTAAACTTGGTCTG
ACAGTTACCAATGCTTAATCAGTGAGGCACCTATCTCAGCGATCTGTCTATTTCGTTCATCCATAGTTGC
CTGACTCCCCGTCGTGTAGATAACTACGATACGGGAGGGCTTACCATCTGGCCCCAGTGCTGCAATGATA
CCGCGAGACCCACGCTCACCGGCTCCAGATTTATCAGCAATAAACCAGCCAGCCGGAAGGGCCGAGCGCA
GAAGTGGTCCTGCAACTTTATCCGCCTCCATCCAGTCTATTAATTGTTGCCGGGAAGCTAGAGTAAGTAG
TTCGCCAGTTAATAGTTTGCGCAACGTTGTTGCCATTGCTACAGGCATCGTGGTGTCACGCTCGTCGTTT
GGTATGGCTTCATTCAGCTCCGGTTCCCAACGATCAAGGCGAGTTACATGATCCCCCATGTTGTGCAAAA
AAGCGGTTAGCTCCTTCGGTCCTCCGATCGTTGTCAGAAGTAAGTTGGCCGCAGTGTTATCACTCATGGT
TATGGCAGCACTGCATAATTCTCTTACTGTCATGCCATCCGTAAGATGCTTTTCTGTGACTGGTGAGTAC
TCAACCAAGTCATTCTGAGAATAGTGTATGCGGCGACCGAGTTGCTCTTGCCCGGCGTCAATACGGGATA
ATACCGCGCCACATAGCAGAACTTTAAAAGTGCTCATCATTGGAAAACGTTCTTCGGGGCGAAAACTCTC
AAGGATCTTACCGCTGTTGAGATCCAGTTCGATGTAACCCACTCGTGCACCCAACTGATCTTCAGCATCT
TTTACTTTCACCAGCGTTTCTGGGTGAGCAAAAACAGGAAGGCAAAATGCCGCAAAAAAGGGAATAAGGG
CGACACGGAAATGTTGAATACTCATACTCTTCCTTTTTCAATATTATTGAAGCATTTATCAGGGTTATTG
TCTCATGAGCGGATACATATTTGAATGTATTTAGAAAAATAAACAAATAGGGGTTCCGCGCACATTTCCC
CGAAAAGTGCCACCTGACGTCGACGGATCGGGAGATCTCCCGATCCCCTATGGTGCACTCTCAGTACAAT
CTGCTCTGATGCCGCATAGTTAAGCCAGTATCTGCTCCCTGCTTGTGTGTTGGAGGTCGCTGAGTAGTGC
GCGAGCAAAATTTAAGCTACAACAAGGCAAGGCTTGACCGACAATTGCATGAAGAATCTGCTTAGGGTTA
GGCGTTTTGCGCTGCTTCGCGATGTACGGGCCAGATATACGCGTTGACATTGATTATTGACTAGTTATTA
ATAGTAATCAATTACGGGGTCATTAGTTCATAGCCCATATATGGAGTTCCGCGTTACATAACTTACGGTA
AATGGCCCGCCTGGCTGACCGCCCAACGACCCCCGCCCATTGACGTCAATAATGACGTATGTTCCCATAG
TAACGCCAATAGGGACTTTCCATTGACGTCAATGGGTGGAGTATTTACGGTAAACTGCCCACTTGGCAGT
ACATCAAGTGTATCATATGCCAAGTACGCCCCCTATTGACGTCAATGACGGTAAATGGCCCGCCTGGCAT
TATGCCCAGTACATGACCTTATGGGACTTTCCTACTTGGCAGTACATCTACGTATTAGTCATCGCTATTA
CCATGGTGATGCGGTTTTGGCAGTACATCAATGGGCGTGGATAGCGGTTTGACTCACGGGGATTTCCAAG
TCTCCACCCCATTGACGTCAATGGGAGTTTGTTTTGGCACCAAAATCAACGGGACTTTCCAAAATGTCGT
AACAACTCCGCCCCATTGACGCAAATGGGCGGTAGGCGTGTACGGTGGGAGGTCTATATAAGCAGAGCTC
TCTGGCTAACTAGAGAACCCACTGCTTACTGGCTTATCGAAATTAATACGACTCACTATAGGGAGACCCA
AGCTG
