>Addgene plasmid #50882 | pcDNA3.1 Flag YFP hNKCC1 F728C (NT502) | addgene partial sequence | sequence record 79039 | hNKCC1-int-R 5'-ATATTTGGCTTGGTCGATGG-3'
TCCACAGATCATCAAACCAACATTTTTTGTGAAATCGTGAACAAGATGAAGTAAGGCCGGCCGTGAGTTT
GGCGCTCCTGTCATAACAAGACACTGTGGCCTAAAGTTTTTCACATGGTCCTCCACGCCAGAAAGCCTAA
TACTATGTTGCAGGGCATTGAGGTAAGTCAGGGCTTGTGTAGAGGATCCCCAATTCACATCGGGTTTTTT
GTAGGTAACATAAATATAGAGACCAAGGACTATCACGTAGGTTAGCAAAGCAGCCCACCAGTTAATGACA
CACATTACTATGCAACAAAGAATTGCTCCAAGAAGTGAGATCCACATATTGTAGTATTTAAATGCCGGTC
GCCATCCTGGGCTTTTTGCCAGTGAAGCATGGAATACTGAAAAATTGATGAGGGCATAGCTGGCAAGGAA
GAAGTTTGAGATAATTGGTGCAATAACATTCAGTTCGGCAATTAAGATGAATCCAAGTGCAATTAAGAAT
GTTAAGATGTAGCCACGTAATGGCTCATTATTTTTCCCATAACCTTTAGCAAACATCTGGAAAGCGGGGT
AGATGTTGTCTTTACATAGGGCCTGAAATATCTTGGGAGCACTCACTAGGGATGCTAATGCGCTAGAAAG
AGTGGCAGAGAATATGCCCGCGGAAATTAGTGGTGTAAATCCTGACACCATACTCATTACCTGAAAGTTG
TTCATTAGGCCGTAGCTACAAGGACTGGATTCACAAGATGAAAAATCAAAGTTTAATTTGCAGGCTGCGC
TAGTACAGTTTGTTAGCTCTGTTACGATAGTGTCATTAACATTACCAGTGGCATCGCGTACGACACAAGA
ACCTACAGACACGGCAATTCCTACATAAACCAATGTAGTAATTAAAATGGCTAGG
