>Addgene plasmid #50882 | pcDNA3.1 Flag YFP hNKCC1 F728C (NT502) | addgene partial sequence | sequence record 79802 | CMV-F (5'-CGCAAATGGGCGGTAGGCGTG-3')
CTATATAAGCAGAGCTCTCTGGCTAACTAGAGAACCCACTGCTTACTGGCTTATCGAAATTAATACGACT
CACTATAGGGAGACCCAAGCTGGCTAGCCCGGGCACGGCCGCCACCATGGGAGACTACAAAGACCATGAC
GGTGATTATAAAGATCACGACATCGACTACAAGGATGACGATGACAAGGGTGACCCTACCGTCAGCAAGG
GCGAGGAGCTGTTCACCGGGGTGGTGCCCATCCTGGTCGAGCTGGACGGCGACGTAAACGGCCACAAGTT
CAGCGTGTCCGGCGAGGGCGAGGGCGATGCCACCTACGGCAAGCTGACCCTGAAGTTCATCTGCACCACC
GGCAAGCTGCCCGTGCCCTGGCCCACCCTCGTGACCACCTTCGGCTACGGCCTGATGTGCTTCGCCCGCT
ACCCCGACCACATGAAGCAGCACGACTTCTTCAAGTCCGCCATGCCCGAAGGCTACGTCCAGGAGCGCAC
CATCTTCTTCAAGGACGACGGCAACTACAAGACCCGCGCCGAGGTGAAGTTCGAGGGCGACACCCTGGTG
AACCGCATCGAGCTGAAGGGCATCGACTTCAAGGAGGACGGCAACATCCTAGGGCACAAGCTGGAGTACA
ACTACAACAGCCACAACGTTTATATCATGGCCGACAAGCAGAAGAACGGCATCAAGGTGAACTTCAAGAT
CCGCCACAACATCGAGGACGGCAGCGTGCAGCTCGCCGACCACTACCAGCAGAACACCCCCATCGGCGAC
GGCCCCGTGCTGCTGCCCGACAACCACTACCTGAGCTACCAGTCCAAACTGAGCAAAGACCCCAACGAGA
AGCGCGATCACATGGTCCTGCTGGAGTTCGTGACCGCCGCCGGGATCACTCTCGGCATGGACGAGCTCTA
CAAGGGTGACCTGGAGCCGAGGCCCACGGCTCCTAGCTCCGGCGCGCCAGGCCTCGCCGGAGTCGGCGAA
ACGCCG
